>Addgene plasmid #65738 | pet28a_RBPMS_1_129 | depositor full sequence | sequence record 111775 | pet28a_RBPMS_1_129 sequence 5755 bps
TGGCGAATGGG
[124 nt withheld, positions 12-135]
C
[91 nt withheld, positions 137-227]
A
[49 nt withheld, positions 229-277]
CCTTTGACGTTGGAGTCCACGTTCTTT
[37 nt withheld, positions 305-341]
ACCCTATCTCGGTCTATTCTTTTGATTTATAAGGGATTTTGCCGATTTCGGCCTATTGGTTAAAAAATGA
GCTGATTTAACAAAAATTTAACGCGAATTTTAACAAAATATTAACGTTTACAATTTCAGGTGGCACTTTT
CGGGGAAATGTGCGCGGAACCCCTATTTGTTTATTTTTCTAAATACATTCAAATATGTATCCGCTCATGA
ATTAATTCTTAGAAAAACTCATCGAGCATCAAATGAAACTGCAATTTATTCATATCAGGATTATCAATAC
CATATTTTTGAAAAAGCCGTTTCTGTAATGAAGGAGAAAACTCACCGAGGCAGTTCCATAGGATGGCAAG
ATCCTGGTATCGGTCTGCGATTCCGACTCGTCCAACATCAATACAACCTATTAATTTCCCCTCGTCAAAA
ATAAGGTTATCAAGTGAGAAATCACCATGAGTGACGACTGAATCCGGTGAGAATGGCAAAAGTTTATGCA
TTTCTTTCCAGACTTGTTCAACAGGCCAGCCATTACGCTCGTCATCAAAATCACTCGCATCAACCAAACC
GTTATTCATTCGTGATTGCGCCTGAGCGAGACGAAATACGCGATCGCTGTTAAAAGGACAATTACAAACA
GGAATCGAATGCAACCGGCGCAGGAACACTGCCAGCGCATCAACAATATTTTCACCTGAATCAGGATATT
CTTCTAATACCTGGAATGCTGTTTTCCCGGGGATCGCAGTGGTGAGTAACCATGCATCATCAGGAGTACG
GATAAAATGCTTGATGGTCGGAAGAGGCATAAATTCCGTCAGCCAGTTTAGTCTGACCATCTCATCTGTA
ACATCATTGGCAACGCTACCTTTGCCATGTTTCAGAAACAACTCTGGCGCATCGGGCTTCCCATACAATC
GATAGATTGTCGCACCTGATTGCCCGACATTATCGCGAGCCCATTTATACCCATATAAATCAGCATCCAT
GTTGGAATTTAATCGCGGCCTAGAGCAAGACGTTTCCCGTTGAATATGGCTCATAACACCCCTTGTATTA
CTGTTTATGTAAGCAGACAGTTTTATTGTTCATGACCAAAATCCCTTAACGTGAGTTTTCGTTCCACTGA
GCGTCAGACCCCGTAGAAAAGATCAAAGGATCTTCTTGAGATCCTTTTTTTCTGCGCGTAATCTGCTGCT
TGCAAACAAAAAAACCACCGCTACCAGCGGTGGTTTGTTTGCCGGATCAAGAGCTACCAACTCTTTTTCC
GAAGGTAACTGGCTTCAGCAGAGCGCAGATACCAAATACTGTCCTTCTAGTGTAGCCGTAGTTAGGCCAC
CACTTCAAGAACTCTGTAGCACCGCCTACATACCTCGCTCTGCTAATCCTGTTACCAGTGGCTGCTGCCA
GTGGCGATAAGTCGTGTCTTACCGGGTTGGACTCAAGACGATAGTTACCGGATAAGGCGCAGCGGTCGGG
CTGAACGGGGGGTTCGTGCACACAGCCCAGCTTGGAGCGAACGACCTACACCGAACTGAGATACCTACAG
CGTGAGCTATGAGAAAGCGCCACGCTTCCCGAAGGGAGAAAGGCGGACAGGTATCCGGTAAGCGGCAGGG
TCGGAACAGGAGAGCGCACGAGGGAGCTTCCAGGGGGAAACGCCTGGTATCTTTATAGTCCTGTCGGGTT
TCGCCACCTCTGACTTGAGCGTCGATTTTTGTGATGCTCGTCAGGGGGGCGGAGCCTATGGAAAAACGCC
AGCAACGCGGCCTTTTTACGGTTCCTGGCCTTTTGCTGGCCTTTTGCTCACATGTTCTTTCCTGCGTTAT
CCCCTGATTCTGTGGATAACCGTATTACCGCCTTTGAGTGAGCTGATACCGCTCGCCGCAGCCGAACGAC
CGAGCGCAGCGAGTCAGTGAGCGAGGAAGCGGAAGAGCGCCTGATGCGGTATTTTCTCCTTACGCATCTG
TGCGGTATTTCACACCGCATATATGGTGCACTCTCAGTACAATCTGCTCTGATGCCGCATAGTTAAGCCA
GTATACACTCCGCTATCGCTACGTGACTGGGTCATGGCTGCGCCCCGACACCCGCCAACACCCGCTGACG
CGCCCTGACGGGCTTGTCTGCTCCCGGCATCCGCTTACAGACAAGCTGTGACCGTCTCCGGGAGCTGCAT
GTGTCAGAGGTTTTCACCGTCATCACCGAAACGCGCGAGGCAGCTGCGGTAAAGCTCATCAGCGTGGTCG
TGAAGCGATTCACAGATGTCTGCCTGTTCATCCGCGTCCAGCTCGTTGAGTTTCTCCAGAAGCGTTAATG
TCTGGCTTCTGATAAAGCGGGCCATGTTAAGGGCGGTTTTTTCCTGTTTGGTCACTGATGCCTCCGTGTA
AGGGGGATTTCTGTTCATGGGGGTAATGATACCGATGAAACGAGAGAGGATGCTCACGATACGGGTTACT
GATGATGAACATGCCCGGTTACTGGAACGTTGTGAGGGTAAACAACTGGCGGTATGGATGCGGCGGGACC
AGAGAAAAATCACTCAGGGTCAATGCCAGCGCTTCGTTAATACAGATGTAGGTGTTCCACAGGGTAGCCA
GCAGCATCCTGCGATGCAGATCCGGAACATAATGGTGCAGGGCGCTGACTTCCGCGTTTCCAGACTTTAC
GAAACACGGAAACCGAAGACCATTCATGTTGTTGCTCAGGTCGCAGACGTTTTGCAGCAGCAGTCGCTTC
ACGTTCGCTCGCGTATCGGTGATTCATTCTGCTAACCAGTAAGGCAACCCCGCCAGCCTAGCCGGGTCCT
CAACGACAGGAGCACGATCATGCGCACCCGTGGGGCCGCCATGCCGGCGATAATGGCCTGCTTCTCGCCG
AAACGTTTGGTGGCGGGACCAGTGACGAAGGCTTGAGCGAGGGCGTGCAAGATTCCGAATACCGCAAGCG
ACAGGCCGATCATCGTCGCGCTCCAGCGAAAGCGGTCCTCGCCGAAAATGACCCAGAGCGCTGCCGGCAC
CTGTCCTACGAGTTGCATGATAAAGAAGACAGTCATAAGTGCGGCGACGATAGTCATGCCCCGCGCCCAC
CGGAAGGAGCTGACTGGGTTGAAGGCTCTCAAGGGCATCGGTCGAGATCCCGGTGCCTAATGAGTGAGCT
AACTTACATTAATTGCGTTGCGCTCACTGCCCGCTTTCCAGTCGGGAAACCTGTCGTGCCAGCTGCATTA
ATGAATCGGCCAACGCGCGGGGAGAGGCGGTTTGCGTATTGGGCGCCAGGGTGGTTTTTCTTTTCACCAG
TGAGACGGGCAACAGCTGATTGCCCTTCACCGCCTGGCCCTGAGAGAGTTGCAGCAAGCGGTCCACGCTG
GTTTGCCCCAGCAGGCGAAAATCCTGTTTGATGGTGGTTAACGGCGGGATATAACATGAGCTGTCTTCGG
TATCGTCGTATCCCACTACCGAGATATCCGCACCAACGCGCAGCCCGGACTCGGTAATGGCGCGCATTGC
GCCCAGCGCCATCTGATCGTTGGCAACCAGCATCGCAGTGGGAACGATGCCCTCATTCAGCATTTGCATG
GTTTGTTGAAAACCGGACATGGCACTCCAGTCGCCTTCCCGTTCCGCTATCGGCTGAATTTGATTGCGAG
TGAGATATTTATGCCAGCCAGCCAGACGCAGACGCGCCGAGACAGAACTTAATGGGCCCGCTAACAGCGC
GATTTGCTGGTGACCCAATGCGACCAGATGCTCCACGCCCAGTCGCGTACCGTCTTCATGGGAGAAAATA
ATACTGTTGATGGGTGTCTGGTCAGAGACATCAAGAAATAACGCCGGAACATTAGTGCAGGCAGCTTCCA
CAGCAATGGCATCCTGGTCATCCAGCGGATAGTTAATGATCAGCCCACTGACGCGTTGCGCGAGAAGATT
GTGCACCGCCGCTTTACAGGCTTCGACGCCGCTTCGTTCTACCATCGACACCACCACGCTGGCACCCAGT
TGATCGGCGCGAGATTTAATCGCCGCGACAATTTGCGACGGCGCGTGCAGGGCCAGACTGGAGGTGGCAA
CGCCAATCAGCAACGACTGTTTGCCCGCCAGTTGTTGTGCCACGCGGTTGGGAATGTAATTCAGCTCCGC
CATCGCCGCTTCCACTTTTTCCCGCGTTTTCGCAGAAACGTGGCTGGCCTGGTTCACCACGCGGGAAACG
GTCTGATAAGAGACACCGGCATACTCTGCGACATCGTATAACGTTACTGGTTTCACATTCACCACCCTGA
ATTGACTCTCTTCCGGGCGCTATCATGCCATACCGCGAAAGGTTTTGCGCCATTCGATGGTGTCCGGGAT
CTCGACGCTCTCCCTTATGCGACTCCTGCATTAGGAAGCAGCCCAGTAGTAGGTTGAGGCCGTTGAGCAC
CGCCGCCGCAAGGAATGGTGCATGCAAGGAGATGGCGCCCAACAGTCCCCCGGCCACGGGGCCTGCCACC
ATACCCACGCCGAAACAAGCGCTCATGAGCCCGAAGTGGCGAGCCCGATCTTCCCCATCGGTGATGTCGG
CGATATAGGCGCCAGCAACCGCACCTGTGGCGCCGGTGATGCCGGCCACGATGCGTCCGGCGTAGAGGAT
CGAGATCTCGATCCCGCGAAATTAATACGACTCACTATAGGGGAATTGTGAGCGGATAACAATTCCCCTC
TAGAAATAATTTTGTTTAACTTTAAGAAGGAGATATACCATGGGCAGCAGCCATCATCATCATCATCACA
GCAGCGGCCTGGTGCCGCGCGGCAGCCATATGGCTAGCATGACTGGTGGACAGCAAATGGGTCGCGGATC
CGAATTCGAGCTCCGTCGACCCATGAACAACGGCGGCAAAGCCGAGAAGGAGAACACCCCGAGCGAGGCC
AACCTTCAGGAGGAGGAGGTCCGGACCCTATTTGTCAGTGGCCTTCCTCTGGATATCAAACCTCGGGAGC
TCTATCTGCTTTTCAGACCATTTAAGGGCTATGAGGGTTCTCTTATAAAGCTCACATCTAAACAGCCTGT
AGGTTTTGTCAGTTTTGACAGTCGCTCAGAAGCAGAGGCTGCAAAGAATGCTTTGAATGGCATCCGCTTC
GATCCTGAAATTCCGCAAACACTACGACTAGAGTTTGCTAAGGCAAACACGAAGATGGCCAAGAACAAAC
TCGTAGGGACTCCAAACCCCAGTACTCCTCTGCCCAACACTGTACCTCAGTTCATTGCCTGAGCGGCCGC
ACTCGAGCACCACCACCACCACCACTGAGATCCGGCTGCTAACAAAGCCCGAAAGGAAGCTGAGTTGGCT
GCTGCCACCGCTGAGCAATAACTAGCATAACCCCTTGGGGCCTCTAAACGGGTCTTGAGGGGTTTTTTGC
TGAAAGGAGGAACTATATCCGGAT
Features (pLannotate 1.2.2; 22 found; start..end, strand, type, name):
     12..467     +  rep_origin     f1 ori (sequence partly withheld): f1 bacteriophage origin of replication; arrow indicates direction of (+) strand synthesis
    494..551     +  promoter       AmpR promoter (fragment): bla
    560..1375    -  CDS            KanR: aminoglycoside phosphotransferase; aph(3')-Ia; confers resistance to kanamycin in bacteria or G418 (Geneticin®) in eukaryotes
   1497..2085    +  rep_origin     ori: high-copy-number ColE1/pMB1/pBR322/pUC origin of replication
   2271..2413    -  misc_feature   bom: basis of mobility region from pBR322
   2515..2706    -  CDS            rop: Rop protein, which maintains plasmids at low copy number; rop
   2723..3103    +  CDS            YPB1_ECOLX: Protein predicted: Swiss-Prot protein existence level 4. From Escherichia coli.
   3175..3466    -  CDS            TcR (fragment): tetracycline efflux protein; tet; confers resistance to tetracycline
   3481..3502    -  protein_bind   CAP binding site: CAP binding activates transcription in the presence of cAMP. E. coli catabolite activator protein
   3515..4597    -  CDS            lacI: lac repressor; lacI; The lac repressor binds to the lac operator to inhibit transcription in E. coli. This inhibition can be relieved by adding lactose or isopropyl-β-D-thiogalactopyranoside (IPTG).
   4598..4675    -  promoter       lacI promoter: lacI
   4683..4962    -  CDS            TcR (fragment): tetracycline efflux protein; tet; confers resistance to tetracycline
   4984..5002    +  promoter       T7 promoter: promoter for bacteriophage T7 RNA polymerase
   5003..5027    +  protein_bind   lac operator: The lac repressor binds to the lac operator to inhibit transcription in E. coli. This inhibition can be relieved by adding lactose or isopropyl-β-D-thiogalactopyranoside (IPTG). lac repressor encoded by lacI
   5042..5064    +  RBS            RBS: efficient ribosome binding site from bacteriophage T7 gene 10 (Olins and Rangwala, 1989)
   5083..5099    +  CDS            capTEV™ (fragment): composite tag for in vivo biotinylation, TEV protease cleavage, and 6xHis tagging
   5110..5127    +  CDS            thrombin site: thrombin recognition and cleavage site
   5131..5163    +  CDS            T7 tag (gene 10 leader): leader peptide from bacteriophage T7 gene 10 promotes efficient translation in E. coli
   5194..5580    +  CDS            RBPMS (fragment): RBPMS_HUMAN - Also known as HERMES. Experimental evidence at protein level: Swiss-Prot protein existence level 1. Acts as a coactivator of transcriptional activity. Required to increase TGFB1/Smad-mediated transactivation. Acts through SMAD2, SMAD3 and SMAD4 to increase transcriptional activity. Increases phosphorylation of SMAD2 and SMAD3 on their C-terminal SSXS motif, possibly through recruitment of TGFBR1. Promotes the nuclear accumulation of SMAD2, SMAD3 and SMAD4 proteins (PubMed:26347403). Binds to poly(A) RNA (PubMed:17099224, PubMed:26347403). From Homo sapiens (Human).
   5599..5616    +  CDS            9xHis (fragment): 9xHis affinity tag
   5626..5675    +  CDS            SET1 (fragment): solubility-enhancement tag derived from T7 phage gene 10B
   5683..5730    +  terminator     T7 terminator: transcription terminator for bacteriophage T7 RNA polymerase
