[The description below was written by a language model from this plasmid's Addgene catalogue record and pLannotate feature annotations shown in this document.]
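Description:
pet28a_RBPMS_1_129 is a bacterial expression plasmid built on the Novagen pET-28a backbone for overproducing a truncated form of the human RNA-binding protein RBPMS (also known as HERMES) in E. coli. The insert is a deletion construct encoding amino acids 1–129, cloned between the SalI and NotI sites, both of which remain intact. The plasmid replicates from a pBR322/ColE1-type origin accompanied by the bom region and the rop gene, which keeps copy number down, and it is selected with kanamycin through the aph(3')-Ia resistance gene. An f1 origin is also present. The short tetracycline-resistance and other fragments flagged in the annotation appear to be pBR322-derived backbone remnants, not functional genes.

Expression is driven by a T7 promoter followed directly by a lac operator, with the plasmid-borne lacI gene supplying repressor. Transcription therefore requires a host providing T7 RNA polymerase and can be induced with IPTG. A T7 gene 10 ribosome binding site directs translation of an N-terminal leader supplied by the backbone, comprising a His tag (detected by the annotation only as a short fragment of a composite tag), a thrombin cleavage site for tag removal, and the T7 tag, followed by the RBPMS fragment. A second His-coding stretch lies downstream of the insert, ahead of the T7 terminator. The record lists only the N-terminal tag and does not state whether the insert carries its own stop codon, so it is unclear whether this C-terminal tag is translated. The stated purpose is bacterial overexpression of RBPMS, and the His tag allows affinity purification of the recombinant protein. The associated publication concerns the RNA recognition element and mRNA targets of the RBPMS family.
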