Addgene plasmid #65738: pet28a_RBPMS_1_129
Purpose: plasmid for bacterial overexpression of RBPMS
Depositing lab: Thomas Tuschl. Depositing organization: Rockefeller University. Publication: Identification of the RNA recognition element of the RBPMS family of RNA-binding proteins and their transcriptome-wide mRNA targets. Farazi TA, Leonhardt CS, Mukherjee N, Mihailovic A, Li S, Max KE, Meyer C, Yamaji M, Cekan P, Jacobs NC, Gerstberger S, Bognanni C, Larsson E, Ohler U, Tuschl T. RNA. 2014 Jul;20(7):1090-102. doi: 10.1261/rna.045005.114. Epub 2014 May 23. PubMed 24860013.
Backbone
  Vector backbone: pet28a
  Backbone manufacturer: Novagen
  Backbone size w/o insert (bp): 5365
  Vector type: Bacterial Expression
Growth in bacteria
  Bacterial resistance: Kanamycin, 50 μg/mL
  Growth temperature: 37°C
  Growth strain: Top10
  Copy number: Unknown
Gene/Insert
  Gene/Insert name: RBPMS
  Species: H. sapiens (human)
  Mutation: deletion construct encoding amino acids 1-129
  GenBank ID: NM_001008710
  Entrez Gene: RBPMS (a.k.a. HERMES)
  Promoter: T7
  Tag / fusion protein: His Tag (N terminal on backbone)
  Cloning method: Restriction Enzyme; 5′ cloning site SalI (not destroyed); 3′ cloning site NotI (not destroyed)
  Sequencing primers: 5′ T7_promoter_primer; 3′ T7_Terminal_Primer
Terms and licenses: Academic/Nonprofit Terms; Industry Terms: Not Available to Industry
How to cite: pet28a_RBPMS_1_129 was a gift from Thomas Tuschl (Addgene plasmid # 65738 ; http://n2t.net/addgene:65738 ; RRID:Addgene_65738)
