>Addgene plasmid #65738 | pet28a_RBPMS_1_129 | addgene partial sequence | sequence record 120337 | T7 5'-TAATACGACTCACTATAGGG-3'
TTTTGTTTAACTTTAAGAAGGAGATATACCATGGGCAGCAGCCATCATCATCATCATCACAGCAGCGGCC
TGGTGCCGCGCGGCAGCCATATGGCTAGCATGACTGGTGGACAGCAAATGGGTCGCGGATCCGAATTCGA
GCTCCGTCGACCCATGAACAACGGCGGCAAAGCCGAGAAGGAGAACACCCCGAGCGAGGCCAACCTTCAG
GAGGAGGAGGTCCGGACCCTATTTGTCAGTGGCCTTCCTCTGGATATCAAACCTCGGGAGCTCTATCTGC
TTTTCAGACCATTTAAGGGCTATGAGGGTTCTCTTATAAAGCTCACATCTAAACAGCCTGTAGGTTTTGT
CAGTTTTGACAGTCGCTCAGAAGCAGAGGCTGCAAAGAATGCTTTGAATGGCATCCGCTTCGATCCTGAA
ATTCCGCAAACACTACGACTAGAGTTTGCTAAGGCAAACACGAAGATGGCCAAGAACAAACTCGTAGGGA
CTCCAAACCCCAGTACTCCTCTGCCCAACACTGTACCTCAGTTCATTGCCTGAGCGGCCGCACTCGAGCA
CCACCACCACCACCACTGAGATCCGGCTGCTAACAAAGCCCGAAAGGAAGCTGAGTTGGCTGCTGCCACC
GCTGAGCAATAACTAGCATAACCCCTTGGGGCCTCTAAACGGGTCTTGAGGGGTTTTTTGCTGAAAGGAG
GAACTATATCCGGATTGGCGAATGGG
[55 nt withheld, positions 727-781]
