>Addgene plasmid #65738 | pet28a_RBPMS_1_129 | addgene partial sequence | sequence record 120338 | T7term 5'-GCTAGTTATTGCTCAGCGG-3'
GTTAGCAGCCGGATCTCAGTGGTGGTGGTGGTGGTGCTCGAGTGCGGCCGCTCAGGCAATGAACTGAGGT
ACAGTGTTGGGCAGAGGAGTACTGGGGTTTGGAGTCCCTACGAGTTTGTTCTTGGCCATCTTCGTGTTTG
CCTTAGCAAACTCTAGTCGTAGTGTTTGCGGAATTTCAGGATCGAAGCGGATGCCATTCAAAGCATTCTT
TGCAGCCTCTGCTTCTGAGCGACTGTCAAAACTGACAAAACCTACAGGCTGTTTAGATGTGAGCTTTATA
AGAGAACCCTCATAGCCCTTAAATGGTCTGAAAAGCAGATAGAGCTCCCGAGGTTTGATATCCAGAGGAA
GGCCACTGACAAATAGGGTCCGGACCTCCTCCTCCTGAAGGTTGGCCTCGCTCGGGGTGTTCTCCTTCTC
GGCTTTGCCGCCGTTGTTCATGGGTCGACGGAGCTCGAATTCGGATCCGCGACCCATTTGCTGTCCACCA
GTCATGCTAGCCATATGGCTGCCGCGCGGCACCAGGCCGCTGCTGTGATGATGATGATGATGGCTGCTGC
CCATGGTATATCTCCTTCTTAAAGTTAAACAAAATTATTTCTAGAGGGGAATTGTTATCCGCTCACAATT
CCCCTATAGTGAGTCGTATTAATTTCGCGGGATCGAGATCTCGATCCTCTACGCCGGACGCATCGTGGCC
GGCATCACCGGCGCCACAGGTGCGGTT
